Addgene plasmid #236402: pQCXIP-LAMP1-EGFP-APEX2-V5
Purpose: Expresses a fluorescent lysosome-localized APEX2
Depositing lab: Jared Rutter. Depositing organization: University of Utah. Publication: A dual-purification system to isolate mitochondrial subpopulations. Cunningham CN, Van Vranken JG, Larios J, Heyden K, Gygi SP, Rutter J. J Cell Sci. 2025 Mar 13:jcs.263693. doi: 10.1242/jcs.263693. PubMed 40079232.
Backbone
  Vector backbone: pQCXIP
  Vector type: Mammalian Expression, Retroviral
  Selectable markers: Puromycin
Growth in bacteria
  Bacterial resistance: Ampicillin, 100 μg/mL
  Growth temperature: 30°C
  Growth strain: NEB Stable
  Copy number: Unknown
Gene/Insert
  Gene/Insert name: LAMP1-EGFP-APEX2-V5
  Species: H. sapiens (human)
  Insert size (bp): 2835
  Tag / fusion protein: EGFP (C terminal on insert); APEX2 (C terminal on insert); V5 (C terminal on insert)
Resource information
  A portion of this plasmid was derived from a plasmid made by: LAMP1 cloned from Addgene#34831
Terms and licenses: Academic/Nonprofit Terms; Industry Terms: Not Available to Industry
How to cite: pQCXIP-LAMP1-EGFP-APEX2-V5 was a gift from Jared Rutter (Addgene plasmid # 236402 ; http://n2t.net/addgene:236402 ; RRID:Addgene_236402)
