[The description below was written by a language model from this plasmid's Addgene catalogue record and pLannotate feature annotations shown in this document.]
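Description:
pQCXIP-LAMP1-EGFP-APEX2-V5 is a self-inactivating gammaretroviral expression vector built on the pQCXIP backbone, designed to deliver a fluorescent, lysosome-targeted peroxidase into mammalian cells. It is propagated in bacteria through a high-copy ColE1/pUC-type origin with ampicillin selection (β-lactamase). The viral portion consists of a hybrid 5' end in which a CMV enhancer/promoter is joined to a truncated murine sarcoma virus LTR to drive genomic RNA production in packaging cells. This is followed by a packaging signal with an extended truncated gag region that aids encapsidation, and by a U3-deleted 3' LTR. After reverse transcription and integration the deletion is copied to the 5' end, silencing LTR promoter activity so that expression depends on the internal promoters.

The payload, about 2.8 kb, is driven by an internal CMV immediate-early enhancer/promoter and encodes human LAMP1 fused at its C terminus to EGFP, then APEX2, with a terminal V5 epitope listed in the catalogue entry (the V5 tag was not called in the feature table). LAMP1 is a lysosomal membrane protein, so it anchors the fusion at lysosomes. EGFP allows localization to be checked by fluorescence, and APEX2, an engineered soybean ascorbate peroxidase, supports proximity biotinylation for proteomics or contrast generation for electron microscopy. Downstream, the annotation shows a mouse PGK promoter driving puromycin N-acetyltransferase for selecting transduced cells. No IRES was annotated, although the backbone name might suggest one. The construct is used to make stable cell lines expressing lysosome-localized APEX2, and was deposited with work on purifying organelle subpopulations.
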