Features (pLannotate 1.2.2; 24 found; start..end, strand, type, name):
      1..589     +  rep_origin     ori: high-copy-number ColE1/pMB1/pBR322/pUC origin of replication
    775..876     -  misc_feature   bom (fragment): basis of mobility region from pBR322
    890..1100    -  promoter       SV40 promoter: SV40 early promoter
   1156..1194    -  misc_feature   bom (fragment): basis of mobility region from pBR322
   1296..1336    -  CDS            rop (fragment): Rop protein, which maintains plasmids at low copy number; rop
   1405..1830    -  LTR            3' LTR (ΔU3): self-inactivating 3' long terminal repeat (LTR) from Moloney murine leukemia virus
   1872..1972    -  CDS            env (fragment): murine leukemia virus gPr80 envelope polyprotein precursor; env; proteolytically cleaved into gp70SU and p15TM subunits
   2005..2076    -  CDS            Mos (fragment): MOS_MOUSE - Experimental evidence at transcript level: Swiss-Prot protein existence level 2. From Mus musculus (Mouse).
   2089..2154    -  CDS            dmpM (fragment): DMPM_STRAD - Protein inferred from homology: Swiss-Prot protein existence level 3. From Streptomyces alboniger.
   2204..2803    -  CDS            PuroR: puromycin N-acetyltransferase; pac from Streptomyces alboniger; confers resistance to puromycin
   2824..3323    -  promoter       PGK promoter: mouse phosphoglycerate kinase 1 promoter
   3386..4132    -  CDS            APEX2: soybean ascorbate peroxidase, engineered to serve as a monomeric tag for electron microscopy and live-cell proteomics (Lam et al., 2015) more active than the original APEX due to the A134P mutation
   4139..4855    -  CDS            EGFP: EGFP is a basic (constitutively fluorescent) green fluorescent protein published in 1996, derived from Aequorea victoria. It is reported to be a rapidly-maturing weak dimer with moderate acid sensitivity.
   4865..4891    -  misc_feature   MCS (fragment): multiple cloning site
   4925..6175    -  CDS            LAMP1: LAMP1_HUMAN - Experimental evidence at protein level: Swiss-Prot protein existence level 1. (Microbial infection) Acts as a receptor for Lassa virus protein. From Homo sapiens (Human).
   6314..6517    -  promoter       CMV promoter: human cytomegalovirus (CMV) immediate early promoter
   6518..6821    -  enhancer       CMV enhancer: human cytomegalovirus immediate early enhancer
   6858..7274    -  CDS            gag (truncated): truncated Moloney murine leukemia virus (MMLV) gag gene lacking the start codon
   7341..7615    -  misc_feature   MESV Ψ (fragment): packaging signal of murine embryonic stem cell virus
   7737..7912    -  LTR            5' LTR (truncated): truncated long terminal repeat from Moloney murine sarcoma virus
   7913..8116    -  promoter       CMV promoter: human cytomegalovirus (CMV) immediate early promoter
   8117..8496    -  enhancer       CMV enhancer: human cytomegalovirus immediate early enhancer
   8682..8786    +  promoter       AmpR promoter: bla
   8787..9647    +  CDS            AmpR: β-lactamase; bla; confers resistance to ampicillin, carbenicillin, and related antibiotics
>Addgene plasmid #236402 | pQCXIP-LAMP1-EGFP-APEX2-V5 | addgene full sequence | sequence record 469951 | Addgene NGS Result
TTGAGATCCTTTTTTTCTGCGCGTAATCTGCTGCTTGCAAACAAAAAAACCACCGCTACCAGCGGTGGTT
TGTTTGCCGGATCAAGAGCTACCAACTCTTTTTCCGAAGGTAACTGGCTTCAGCAGAGCGCAGATACCAA
ATACTGTCCTTCTAGTGTAGCCGTAGTTAGGCCACCACTTCAAGAACTCTGTAGCACCGCCTACATACCT
CGCTCTGCTAATCCTGTTACCAGTGGCTGCTGCCAGTGGCGATAAGTCGTGTCTTACCGGGTTGGACTCA
AGACGATAGTTACCGGATAAGGCGCAGCGGTCGGGCTGAACGGGGGGTTCGTGCACACAGCCCAGCTTGG
AGCGAACGACCTACACCGAACTGAGATACCTACAGCGTGAGCTATGAGAAAGCGCCACGCTTCCCGAAGG
GAGAAAGGCGGACAGGTATCCGGTAAGCGGCAGGGTCGGAACAGGAGAGCGCACGAGGGAGCTTCCAGGG
GGAAACGCCTGGTATCTTTATAGTCCTGTCGGGTTTCGCCACCTCTGACTTGAGCGTCGATTTTTGTGAT
GCTCGTCAGGGGGGCGGAGCCTATGGAAAAACGCCAGCAACGCGGCCTTTTTACGGTTCCTGGCCTTTTG
CTGGCCTTTTGCTCACATGTTCTTTCCTGCGTTATCCCCTGATTCTGTGGATAACCGTATTACCGCCTTT
GAGTGAGCTGATACCGCTCGCCGCAGCCGAACGACCGAGCGCAGCGAGTCAGTGAGCGAGGAAGCGGAAG
AGCGCCTGATGCGGTATTTTCTCCTTACGCATCTGTGCGGTATTTCACACCGCATATGGTGCACTCTCAG
TACAATCTGCTCTGATGCCGCATAGTTAAGCCAGTAAGCTTTTTGCAAAAGCCTAGGCCTCCAAAAAAGC
CTCCTCACTACTTCTGGAATAGCTCAGAGGCCGAGGCGGCCTCGGCCTCTGCATAAATAAAAAAAATTAG
TCAGCCATGGGGCGGAGAATGGGCGGAACTGGGCGGAGTTAGGGGCGGGATGGGCGGAGTTAGGGGCGGG
ACTATGGTTGCTGACTAATTGAGATGCATGCTTTGCATACTTCTGCCTGCTGGGGAGCCTGGGGACTTTC
CACACCCTAACTGACACACATTCCACAGCCGGATCTACACTCCGCTATCGCTACGTGACTGGGTCATGGC
TGCGCCCCGACACCCGCCAACACCCGCTGACGCGCCCTGACGGGCTTGTCTGCTCCCGGCATCCGCTTAC
AGACAAGCTGTGACCGTCTCCGGGAGCTGCATGTGTCAGAGGTTTTCACCGTCATCACCGAAACGCGCGA
GGCAGCCAGCTTACCTCCCGGTGGTGGGTCGGTGGTCCCTGGGCAGGGGTCTCCCGATCCCGGACGAGCC
CCCAAATGAAAGACCCCCGCTGACGGGTAGTCAATCACTCAGAGGAGACCCTCCCAAGGAACAGCGAGAC
CACAAGTCGGATGCAACTGCAAGAGGGTTTATTGGATACACGGGTACCCGGGCGACTCAGTCAATCGGAG
GACTGGCGCCCCGAGTGAGGGGTTGTGGGCTCTTTTATTGAGCTCGGGGAGCAGAAGCGCGCGAACAGAA
GCGAGAAGCGAACTGATTGGTTAGTTCAAATAAGGCACAGGGTCATTTCAGGTCCTTGGGGCACCCTGGA
AACATCTGATGGTTCTCTAGGGTCGACCCTGTTCCATCTGTTCCTGACCTTGATCTGAACTTCTCTATTC
TCAGTTATGTATTTTTCCATGCCTTGCAAAATGGCGTTACTTAAGCTAGCTTGCCAAACCTACAGGTGGG
GTCTTTCATTCCCCCCTTTTTCTGGAGACTAAATAAAATCTTTTATTTTATCTATGGCTCGTACTCTATA
GGCTTCAGCTGGTGATATTGTTGAGTCAAAACTAGAGCCTGGACCACTGATATCCTGTCTTTAACAAATT
GGACTAATCGATAAGCTTATCTCTACACTGGCTCGATGGAGTCAGCCTAGTGTCCCTCGGAAAGCCTTGA
GGTCCCTTTGGAGCAGTTCTGCACTCGGCCTCTGCAGCGCTGCAGCCCTCGACTAGAGTCGGTGGGCCTC
GGGGGCGGGTGCGGGGTCGGCGGGGCCGCCCCGGGTGGCTTCGGTCGGAGCCATGGGGTCGTGCGCTCCT
TTCGGTCGGGCGCTGCGGGTCGTGGGGCGGGCGTCAGGCACCGGGCTTGCGGGTCATGCACCAGGTGCGC
GGTCCTTCGGGCACCTCGACGTCGGCGGTGACGGTGAAGCCGAGCCGCTCGTAGAAGGGGAGGTTGCGGG
GCGCGGAGGTCTCCAGGAAGGCGGGCACCCCGGCGCGCTCGGCCGCCTCCACTCCGGGGAGCACGACGGC
GCTGCCCAGACCCTTGCCCTGGTGGTCGGGCGAGACGCCGACGGTGGCCAGGAACCACGCGGGCTCCTTG
GGCCGGTGCGGCGCCAGGAGGCCTTCCATCTGTTGCTGCGCGGCCAGCCGGGAACCGCTCAACTCGGCCA
TGCGCGGGCCGATCTCGGCGAACACCGCCCCCGCTTCGACGCTCTCCGGCGTGGTCCAGACCGCCACCGC
GGCGCCGTCGTCCGCGACCCACACCTTGCCGATGTCGAGCCCGACGCGCGTGAGGAAGAGTTCTTGCAGC
TCGGTGACCCGCTCGATGTGGCGGTCCGGGTCGACGGTGTGGCGCGTGGCGGGGTAGTCGGCGAACGCGG
CGGCGAGGGTGCGTACGGCCCTGGGGACGTCGTCGCGGGTGGCGAGGCGCACCGTGGGCTTGTACTCGGT
CATGGTAAGCTTGGGCTGCAGGTCGAAAGGCCCGGAGATGAGGAAGAGGAGAACAGCGCGGCAGACGTGC
GCTTTTGAAGCGTGCAGAATGCCGGGCCTCCGGAGGACCTTCGGGCGCCCGCCCCGCCCCTGAGCCCGCC
CCTGAGCCCGCCCCCGGACCCACCCCTTCCCAGCCTCTGAGCCCAGAAAGCGAAGGAGCAAAGCTGCTAT
TGGCCGCTGCCCCAAAGGCCTACCCGCTTCCATTGCTCAGCGGTGCTGTCCATCTGCACGAGACTAGTGA
GACGTGCTACTTCCATTTGTCACGTCCTGCACGACGCGAGCTGCGGGGCGGGGGGGAACTTCCTGACTAG
GGGAGGAGTAGAAGGTGGCGCGAAGGGGCCACCAAAGAACGGAGTCGCTTGGCGCCTAACGCTGGATGTG
GAATGTGTGCGAGGCCAGAGGCCACTTGTGTAGCGCCAAGTGCCCAGCGGGGCTGCTAAAGCGCATGCTC
CAGACTGCCTTGGGAAAAGCGCCTCCCCTACCCGGTTCACGGGTTTAAACTCAGGTGCTGTCCAGGCCCA
GCAGGGGGTTGGGGATGGGCTTGCCGGCATCAGCAAACCCAAGCTCGGAAAGCTTTTGGTGAGCCTCAGC
GTAATCAGCAAAGAAGGCATCTTCGTCCGCTGCATATTTGTCAACGAGAGGGCGGAATACAGGGTCAGAC
AAAAGAGCCTTGTCAGAAGGTAGCTGAAGGAGACCTTCCTTCTCACCACTCAACAACTCCGTGAAGTATG
AGTTGTCGAAAATAAGAGGATTAGAGGTCCAGGGACCCTCAAATCCAGAACGCTCCTTGTGTGCAGCTCC
AATAGTGTGACCCCCAGATAGAGCAACGATATCTTGGTCAGTAAGCCCCATAGCTTTGCCAAACACATCT
CTCAAATGGTCAGAACCCTTAGTGGGATCGGGCAAGCGACCCTCTGGTGGTGGCTCAGGCTTGTCCTCTC
TTCCAGGGTGGAATGGAACCTTAGGTCCACCCGTGACCTCAACGGCAACAACGCCAGCCAACTGGTAGAA
ATCGGCGTAGCTCAAAATAGGGAACTCCGCCTTGAGTGGCTCCAAAAGCCTAACAGCGATGTCAAGACCG
TTGTTAGCGCTGTGAGCCAGTTCGGCAGGGTGCTTGATGGTTCCGAAGGGTCCACCGGTCTTCGTGCCCT
TGTCAAAGGTTCCAGCAGAGTGGAATGCCAAACGGAGCATTAGAGGAGCGCATCTCTTCTCAGCGATGAA
GCCTCTGAGCTTCTTCTTCGCCTTCTCAACGGCGTCCTGGTAATCAGCACTCACAGTTGGGTAAGACTTT
CCTCCGGACTTGTACAGCTCGTCCATGCCGAGAGTGATCCCGGCGGCGGTCACGAACTCCTTAAGGACCA
TGTGATCGCGCTTCTCGTTGGGGTCTTTGCTCAGGGCGGACTGGGTGCTCAGGTAGTGGTTGTCGGGCAG
CAGCACGGGGCCGTCGCCGATGGGGGTGTTCTGCTGGTAGTGGTCGGCGAGCTGCACGCTGCCGTCCTCG
ATGTTGTGGCGGATCTTGAAGTTCACCTTGATGCCGTTCTTCTGCTTGTCGGCCATGATATAGACGTTGT
GGCTGTTGTAGTTGTACTCCAGCTTGTGCCCCAGGATGTTGCCGTCCTCCTTGAAGTCGATGCCCTTCAG
CTCGATGCGGTTCACCAGGGTGTCGCCCTCGAACTTCACCTCGGCGCGGGTCTTGTAGTTGCCGTCGTCC
TTGAAGAAGATGGTGCGCTCCTGGACGTAGCCTTCGGGCATGGCGGACTTGAAGAAGTCGTGCTGCTTCA
TGTGGTCGGGGTAGCGGCTGAAGCACTGCACGCCGTAGGTCAGGGTGGTCACGAGGGTGGGCCAGGGCAC
GGGCAGCTTGCCGGTGGTGCAGATGAACTTCAGGGTCAGCTTGCCGTAGGTGGCATCGCCCTCGCCCTCG
CCGGACACGCTGAACTTGTGGCCGTTTACGTCGCCGTCCAGCTCGACCAGGATGGGCACCACCCCGGTGA
ACAGCTCCTCGCCCTTGCTCACCATGGTGGCGATGGATCCCGGGCCCGCGGTACCGTCGACCGCGCCGGT
GGAGCCTGTGGAGCCGGTGGAGCCGATAGTCTGGTAGCCTGCGTGACTCCTCTTCCTGCCGACGAGGTAG
GCGATGAGGACGATGAGGACCAGCCCCGCCAGGGCACCACCCACAGCGATGGGGATCAGCATGCTGTTCT
CGTCCAGCAGACACTCCTCCACAGAGCCAAACTGGCCACCTTCCACCTTGAAAGCCTGGACCCACACTTT
GAATATATTGACTGAAAACGCCTTCGTGACACGGACGTGCTCCTCCGCGTTGCACTTGTAGGAATTGCCG
ACTGTGGCCTGCAGCGCTCGCAGGGAGCCGTTGGCAGCTTTAAAGGCGGGGTCTCTGGCGTCAGGAAGAA
TTGTATTCAACTGGATTCCTTGTAGGAAAAACCGGCTAGAACTTGCATTCATCCCGAACTGGAAGAGCAG
GACGGTGGTGCCCTCGCTGTGCAGCTCCAGAGTCACCAGGTGGGCGCCGCAGCTCCCGCTGGCCGAGGTC
TTGTTGGGGTTGATGTTGAGAAGCCTTGTCACCGTCGTGTTGTCCTTCCTCTCATAGGTGAGGTTCAGCT
GCAGCCCCATGCTGGCCAGCAGGCAGGTCCCGTTGGTGCCGCTCACGTTGTACTTGTCCACAGAGGGGCT
CTTGGGCACGGGTGAGGGCGAGGGGCTGGGTGGCGCAGGGGGCGCTGTGGTTGGGGAAGGCCTGTCTTGT
TCACAGCGTGTCTCTCCCCTGCTGAAGCTGCTGTTGGAAAGGTACGCCTGGATGGTGGCATCATGGAGCG
TTACGGTCACGTTGTTCATGTGGACCTGGGTGCCACTAACACATCTGTATTTTTTATCTATATCTGCCCT
GATGTCAGTTATAGATTCCACAGTCTTGATTTCTTTGGAGCTCGCATTGGGGAAAAGGTGTGTGTCTGAC
AAGTTATAAACAAAACTCATGAGCTGGACGCTGTAACGTGTTGCATTTCTCGTGAAATTGAGAGTGAGTG
TATGTCCTCTTCCAAAAGCAATCACGAGACTGGGGTCAGAAGTGTTCTCTTTTCCACAGGAGCTGCGGTT
GAGCACCACTGTGGCATCTGATGGCAGGTCAAAGGTCATGTTCTTAGGGCCACTCTTGGTGTCGTAGTTC
ACTGAGAAGGCAGCAGAGAAGTTGGCCATTATGCACGCGGTCCCGTTGCCATTTTTCACCATAAACATTG
CTGCTGACGCACAATGCATGAGGCCGAGCAGCAGCAACAGCAGTAGCAGCAGCAGGGGTCGCCGGGCGCT
GCCGGGGGCCGCCATGCGGCCGCGGATCAATTCCTGCAGGTCCGTTCCAATGCACCGTTCCCGGCCGCGG
AGGCTGGATCGGTCCCGGTGTCTTCTATGGAGGTCAAAACAGCGTGGATGGCGTCTCCAGGCGATCTGAC
GGTTCACTAAACGAGCTCTGCTTATATAGACCTCCCACCGTACACGCCTACCGCCCATTTGCGTCAATGG
GGCGGAGTTGTTACGACATTTTGGAAAGTCCCGTTGATTTTGGTGCCAAAACAAACTCCCATTGACGTCA
ATGGGGTGGAGACTTGGAAATCCCCGTGAGTCAAACCGCTATCCACGCCCATTGATGTACTGCCAAAACC
GCATCACCATGGTAATAGCGATGACTAATACGTAGATGTACTGCCAAGTAGGAAAGTCCCATAAGGTCAT
GTACTGGGCATAATGCCAGGCGGGCCATTTACCGTCATTGACGTCAATAGGGGGCGTACTTGGCATATGA
TACACTTGATGTACTGCCAAGTGGGCAGTTTACCGTAAATACTCCACCCATTGACGTCAATGGAAAGTCC
CTATTGGCGTTACTATGGGAACATACGTCATTATTGACGTCAATGGGCGGGGGTCGTTGGGCGGTCAGCC
AGGCGGGCCATTTACCGTAAGTTATGTAACGGACTCTAGAGGATCGATCCCCCAGATCTTCAATTCCGGC
GCCTAGAGAAGGAGTGAGGGCTGGATAAAGGGAGGATCGAGGCGGGGTCGAACGAGGAGGTTCAAGGGGG
AGAGACGGGGCGGATGGAGGAAGAGGAGGCGGAGGCTTAGGGTGTACAAAGGGCTTGACCCAGGGAGGGG
GGTCAAAAGCCAAGGCTTCCCAGGTCACGATGTAGGGGACCTGGTCTGGGTGTCCATGCGGGCCAGGTGA
AAAGACCTTGATCTTAACCTGGGTGATGAGGTCTCGGTTAAAGGTGCCGTCTCGCGGCCATCCGACGTTA
AAGGTTGGCCATTCTGCAGAGCAGAAGGTAACCCAACGTCTCTTCTTGACATCTACCGACTGGTTGTGAG
CGATCCGCTCGACATCTTTCCAGTGACCTAAGGTCAAACTTAAGGGAGTGGTAACAGTCTGGCCCTAATT
TTCAGACAAATACAGAAACACAGTCAGACAGAGACAACACAGAACGATGCTGCAGCGCTGCAGCAGACAA
GACGCGCGGCTTCGGTTCCAAACCGAAAGCAAAAATTCAGACGGAGGCGGGAACTGTTTTAGGTTCTCGT
CTCCTACCAGAACCACATATCCTGACGGGGTCGGATTCCACATCGACTCCCTTCCTCAGGTCGGGCCACA
AAAACGGCCCCCAAAGTCCCTGGGACGTCTCCCAGGGTTGCGGCCGGGTGTTCAGAACTCGTCAGTTCCA
CCACGGGTCCGCCAGATACAGAGCTAGTTAGCTAACTAGTACAGACGCAGGCGCATAACATCAAACATAG
ACACTAGACAATCGGACAGACACAGATAAGTTGCTGGCCAGCTTACCTCCCGGTGGTGGGTCGGTGGTCC
CTGGGCAGGGGTCTCCAAATCCCGGACGAGCCCCCAAATGAAAGACCCCCGTCGTGGGTAGTCAATCACT
CAGAGGAGACCCTCCCAAGGAACAGCGAGACCACGATTCGGATGCAAACAGCAAGAGGCTTTATTGGGAA
TACGGGTACCCGGGCGACGCAGTCTATCGGAAGACTGGCGCGCCGAGTGAGGGGTTGTGGGCTCTTTTAT
TGAGCTCTGCTTATATAGACCTCCCACCGTACACGCCTACCGCCCATTTGCGTCAATGGGGCGGAGTTGT
TACGACATTTTGGAAAGTCCCGTTGATTTTGGTGCCAAAACAAACTCCCATTGACGTCAATGGGGTGGAG
ACTTGGAAATCCCCGTGAGTCAAACCGCTATCCACGCCCATTGATGTACTGCCAAAACCGCATCACCATG
GTAATAGCGATGACTAATACGTAGATGTACTGCCAAGTAGGAAAGTCCCATAAGGTCATGTACTGGGCAT
AATGCCAGGCGGGCCATTTACCGTCATTGACGTCAATAGGGGGCGTACTTGGCATATGATACACTTGATG
TACTGCCAAGTGGGCAGTTTACCGTAAATACTCCACCCATTGACGTCAATGGAAAGTCCCTATTGGCGTT
ACTATGGGAACATACGTCATTATTGACGTCAATGGGCGGGGGTCGTTGGGCGGTCAGCCAGGCGGGCCAT
TTACCGTAAGTTATGTAACGCGGAACTCCATATATGGGCTATGAACTAATGACCCCGTAATTGATTACTA
TTAATAACTAGTCAATAATCAATGTCAACATGGCGGTAATGTTGGACATGAGCCAATATAAATGTACATA
TTATGATATGGATACAACGTATGCAATGGCCAAGCTAATTCTTGAAGACGAAAGGGCCTCGTGATACGCC
TATTTTTATAGGTTAATGTCATGATAATAATGGTTTCTTAGACGTCAGGTGGCACTTTTCGGGGAAATGT
GCGCGGAACCCCTATTTGTTTATTTTTCTAAATACATTCAAATATGTATCCGCTCATGAGACAATAACCC
TGATAAATGCTTCAATAATATTGAAAAAGGAAGAGTATGAGTATTCAACATTTCCGTGTCGCCCTTATTC
CCTTTTTTGCGGCATTTTGCCTTCCTGTTTTTGCTCACCCAGAAACGCTGGTGAAAGTAAAAGATGCTGA
AGATCAGTTGGGTGCACGAGTGGGTTACATCGAACTGGATCTCAACAGCGGTAAGATCCTTGAGAGTTTT
CGCCCCGAAGAACGTTTTCCAATGATGAGCACTTTTAAAGTTCTGCTATGTGGCGCGGTATTATCCCGTG
TTGACGCCGGGCAAGAGCAACTCGGTCGCCGCATACACTATTCTCAGAATGACTTGGTTGAGTACTCACC
AGTCACAGAAAAGCATCTTACGGATGGCATGACAGTAAGAGAATTATGCAGTGCTGCCATAACCATGAGT
GATAACACTGCGGCCAACTTACTTCTGACAACGATCGGAGGACCGAAGGAGCTAACCGCTTTTTTGCACA
ACATGGGGGATCATGTAACTCGCCTTGATCGTTGGGAACCGGAGCTGAATGAAGCCATACCAAACGACGA
GCGTGACACCACGATGCCTGCAGCAATGGCAACAACGTTGCGCAAACTATTAACTGGCGAACTACTTACT
CTAGCTTCCCGGCAACAATTAATAGACTGGATGGAGGCGGATAAAGTTGCAGGACCACTTCTGCGCTCGG
CCCTTCCGGCTGGCTGGTTTATTGCTGATAAATCTGGAGCCGGTGAGCGTGGGTCTCGCGGTATCATTGC
AGCACTGGGGCCAGATGGTAAGCCCTCCCGTATCGTAGTTATCTACACGACGGGGAGTCAGGCAACTATG
GATGAACGAAATAGACAGATCGCTGAGATAGGTGCCTCACTGATTAAGCATTGGTAACTGTCAGACCAAG
TTTACTCATATATACTTTAGATTGATTTAAAACTTCATTTTTAATTTAAAAGGATCTAGGTGAAGATCCT
TTTTGATAATCTCATGACCAAAATCCCTTAACGTGAGTTTTCGTTCCACTGAGCGTCAGACCCCGTAGAA
AAGATCAAAGGATCTTC
